>Addgene plasmid #78601 | pZac2.1 SV40-CMV-SaCas9-3xNLS | depositor partial sequence | sequence record 148037 | ITR to ITR
CTGCGCGCTCGCTCGCTCACTGAGGCCGCCCGGGCAAAGCCCGGGCGTCGGGCGACCTTTGGTCGCCCGG
CCTCAGTGAGCGAGCGAGCGCGCAGAGAGGGAGTGGCCAACTCCATCACTAGGGGTTCCTTGTAGTTAAT
GATTAACCCGCCATGCTACTTATCTACGCGGCCTCTAGACTCGAGGGAATGTGTGTCAGTTAGGGTGTGG
AAAGTCCCCAGGCTCCCCAGCAGGCAGAAGTATGCAAAGCATGCATCTCAATTAGTCAGCAACCAGTCCC
GGTCTCCTCCCATGCATGTCAATATTGGCCATTAGCCATATTATTCATTGGTTATATAGCATAAATCAAT
ATTGGCTATTGGCCATTGCATACGTTGTATCTATATCATAATATGTACATTTATATTGGCTCATGTCCAA
TATGACCGCCATGTTGGCATTGATTATTGACTAGTTATTAATAGTAATCAATTACGGGGTCATTAGTTCA
TAGCCCATATATGGAGTTCCGCGTTACATAACTTACGGTAAATGGCCCGCCTGGCTGACCGCCCAACGAC
CCCCGCCCATTGACGTCAATAATGACGTATGTTCCCATAGTAACGCCAATAGGGACTTTCCATTGACGTC
AATGGGTGGAGTATTTACGGTAAACTGCCCACTTGGCAGTACATCAAGTGTATCATATGCCAAGTCCGCC
CCCTATTGACGTCAATGACGGTAAATGGCCCGCCTGGCATTATGCCCAGTACATGACCTTACGGGACTTT
CCTACTTGGCAGTACATCTACGTATTAGTCATCGCTATTACCATGGTGATGCGGTTTTGGCAGTACACCA
ATGGGCGTGGATAGCGGTTTGACTCACGGGGATTTCCAAGTCTCCACCCCATTGACGTCAATGGGAGTTT
GTTTTGGCACCAAAATCAACGGGACTTTCCAAAATGTCGTAATAACCCCGCCCCGTTGACGCAAATGGGC
GGTAGGCGTGTACGGTGGGAGGTCTATATAAGCAGAGGTCGTTTAGTGAACCGTCAGATCACCGGTGCCA
CCATGAAAAGGAACTACATTCTGGGGCTGGACATCGGGATTACAAGCGTGGGGTATGGGATTATTGACTA
TGAAACAAGGGACGTGATCGACGCAGGCGTCAGACTGTTCAAGGAGGCCAACGTGGAAAACAATGAGGGA
CGGAGAAGCAAGAGGGGAGCCAGGCGCCTGAAACGACGGAGAAGGCACAGAATCCAGAGGGTGAAGAAAC
TGCTGTTCGATTACAACCTGCTGACCGACCATTCTGAGCTGAGTGGAATTAATCCTTATGAAGCCAGGGT
GAAAGGCCTGAGTCAGAAGCTGTCAGAGGAAGAGTTTTCCGCAGCTCTGCTGCACCTGGCTAAGCGCCGA
GGAGTGCATAACGTCAATGAGGTGGAAGAGGACACCGGCAACGAGCTGTCTACAAAGGAACAGATCTCAC
GCAATAGCAAAGCTCTGGAAGAGAAGTATGTCGCAGAGCTGCAGCTGGAACGGCTGAAGAAAGATGGCGA
GGTGAGAGGGTCAATTAATAGGTTCAAGACAAGCGACTACGTCAAAGAAGCCAAGCAGCTGCTGAAAGTG
CAGAAGGCTTACCACCAGCTGGATCAGAGCTTCATCGATACTTATATCGACCTGCTGGAGACTCGGAGAA
CCTACTATGAGGGACCAGGAGAAGGGAGCCCCTTCGGATGGAAAGACATCAAGGAATGGTACGAGATGCT
GATGGGACATTGCACCTATTTTCCAGAAGAGCTGAGAAGCGTCAAGTATGCTTATAACGCAGATCTGTAC
AACGCCCTGAATGACCTGAACAACCTGGTCATCACCAGGGATGAAAACGAGAAACTGGAATACTATGAGA
AGTTCCAGATCATCGAAAACGTGTTTAAGCAGAAGAAAAAGCCTACACTGAAACAGATTGCTAAGGAGAT
CCTGGTCAACGAAGAGGACATCAAGGGCTACCGGGTGACAAGCACTGGAAAACCAGAGTTCACCAATCTG
AAAGTGTATCACGATATTAAGGACATCACAGCACGGAAAGAAATCATTGAGAACGCCGAACTGCTGGATC
AGATTGCTAAGATCCTGACTATCTACCAGAGCTCCGAGGACATCCAGGAAGAGCTGACTAACCTGAACAG
CGAGCTGACCCAGGAAGAGATCGAACAGATTAGTAATCTGAAGGGGTACACCGGAACACACAACCTGTCC
CTGAAAGCTATCAATCTGATTCTGGATGAGCTGTGGCATACAAACGACAATCAGATTGCAATCTTTAACC
GGCTGAAGCTGGTCCCAAAAAAGGTGGACCTGAGTCAGCAGAAAGAGATCCCAACCACACTGGTGGACGA
TTTCATTCTGTCACCCGTGGTCAAGCGGAGCTTCATCCAGAGCATCAAAGTGATCAACGCCATCATCAAG
AAGTACGGCCTGCCCAATGATATCATTATCGAGCTGGCTAGGGAGAAGAACAGCAAGGACGCACAGAAGA
TGATCAATGAGATGCAGAAACGAAACCGGCAGACCAATGAACGCATTGAAGAGATTATCCGAACTACCGG
GAAAGAGAACGCAAAGTACCTGATTGAAAAAATCAAGCTGCACGATATGCAGGAGGGAAAGTGTCTGTAT
TCTCTGGAGGCCATCCCCCTGGAGGACCTGCTGAACAATCCATTCAACTACGAGGTCGATCATATTATCC
CCAGAAGCGTGTCCTTCGACAATTCCTTTAACAACAAGGTGCTGGTCAAGCAGGAAGAGAACTCTAAAAA
GGGCAATAGGACTCCTTTCCAGTACCTGTCTAGTTCAGATTCCAAGATCTCTTACGAAACCTTTAAAAAG
CACATTCTGAATCTGGCCAAAGGAAAGGGCCGCATCAGCAAGACCAAAAAGGAGTACCTGCTGGAAGAGC
GGGACATCAACAGATTCTCCGTCCAGAAGGATTTTATTAACCGGAATCTGGTGGACACAAGATACGCTAC
TCGCGGCCTGATGAATCTGCTGCGATCCTATTTCCGGGTGAACAATCTGGATGTGAAAGTCAAGTCCATC
AACGGCGGGTTCACATCTTTTCTGAGGCGCAAATGGAAGTTTAAAAAGGAGCGCAACAAAGGGTACAAGC
ACCATGCCGAAGATGCTCTGATTATCGCAAATGCCGACTTCATCTTTAAGGAGTGGAAAAAGCTGGACAA
AGCCAAGAAAGTGATGGAGAACCAGATGTTCGAAGAGAAGCAGGCCGAATCTATGCCCGAAATCGAGACA
GAACAGGAGTACAAGGAGATTTTCATCACTCCTCACCAGATCAAGCATATCAAGGATTTCAAGGACTACA
AGTACTCTCACCGGGTGGATAAAAAGCCCAACAGAGAGCTGATCAATGACACCCTGTATAGTACAAGAAA
AGACGATAAGGGGAATACCCTGATTGTGAACAATCTGAACGGACTGTACGACAAAGATAATGACAAGCTG
AAAAAGCTGATCAACAAAAGTCCCGAGAAGCTGCTGATGTACCACCATGATCCTCAGACATATCAGAAAC
TGAAGCTGATTATGGAGCAGTACGGCGACGAGAAGAACCCACTGTATAAGTACTATGAAGAGACTGGGAA
CTACCTGACCAAGTATAGCAAAAAGGATAATGGCCCCGTGATCAAGAAGATCAAGTACTATGGGAACAAG
CTGAATGCCCATCTGGACATCACAGACGATTACCCTAACAGTCGCAACAAGGTGGTCAAGCTGTCACTGA
AGCCATACAGATTCGATGTCTATCTGGACAACGGCGTGTATAAATTTGTGACTGTCAAGAATCTGGATGT
CATCAAAAAGGAGAACTACTATGAAGTGAATAGCAAGTGCTACGAAGAGGCTAAAAAGCTGAAAAAGATT
AGCAACCAGGCAGAGTTCATCGCCTCCTTTTACAACAACGACCTGATTAAGATCAATGGCGAACTGTATA
GGGTCATCGGGGTGAACAATGATCTGCTGAACCGCATTGAAGTGAATATGATTGACATCACTTACCGAGA
GTATCTGGAAAACATGAATGATAAGCGCCCCCCTCGAATTATCAAAACAATTGCCTCTAAGACTCAGAGT
ATCAAAAAGTACTCAACCGACATTCTGGGAAACCTGTATGAGGTGAAGAGCAAAAAGCACCCTCAGATTA
TCAAAAAGGGCGACCCCAAGAAGAAGAGGAAGGTTGATCCAAAAAAGAAGAGAAAGGTAGATCCCAAGAA
AAAAAGAAAAGTCGGATCCTACCCATACGATGTTCCAGATTACGCTTAAGAATTCCTAGAGCTCGCTGAT
CAGCCTCGACTGTGCCTTCTAGTTGCCAGCCATCTGTTGTTTGCCCCTCCCCCGTGCCTTCCTTGACCCT
GGAAGGTGCCACTCCCACTGTCCTTTCCTAATAAAATGAGGAAATTGCATCGCATTGTCTGAGTAGGTGT
CATTCTATTCTGGGGGGTGGGGTGGGGCAGGACAGCAAGGGGGAGGATTGGGAAGAGAATAGCAGGCATG
CTGGGGAGCGGCCGCTAGAATGTAGATAAGTAGCATGGCGGGTTAATCATTAACTACAAGGAACCCCTAG
TGATGGAGTTGGCCACTCCCTCTCTGCGCGCTCGCTCGCTCACTGAGGCCGGGCGACCAAAGGTCGCCCG
ACGCCCGGGCTTTGCCCGGGCGGCCTCAGTGAGCGAGCGAGCGCGCAG
