>Addgene plasmid #78601 | pZac2.1 SV40-CMV-SaCas9-3xNLS | addgene partial sequence | sequence record 150686 | CMV-F 5'-CGCAAATGGGCGGTAGGCGTG-3'
GTCGTTTAGTGAACCGTCAGATCACCGGTGCCACCATGAAAAGGAACTACATTCTGGGGCTGGACATCGG
GATTACAAGCGTGGGGTATGGGATTATTGACTATGAAACAAGGGACGTGATCGACGCAGGCGTCAGACTG
TTCAAGGAGGCCAACGTGGAAAACAATGAGGGACGGAGAAGCAAGAGGGGAGCCAGGCGCCTGAAACGAC
GGAGAAGGCACAGAATCCAGAGGGTGAAGAAACTGCTGTTCGATTACAACCTGCTGACCGACCATTCTGA
GCTGAGTGGAATTAATCCTTATGAAGCCAGGGTGAAAGGCCTGAGTCAGAAGCTGTCAGAGGAAGAGTTT
TCCGCAGCTCTGCTGCACCTGGCTAAGCGCCGAGGAGTGCATAACGTCAATGAGGTGGAAGAGGACACCG
GCAACGAGCTGTCTACAAAGGAACAGATCTCACGCAATAGCAAAGCTCTGGAAGAGAAGTATGTCGCAGA
GCTGCAGCTGGAACGGCTGAAGAAAGATGGCGAGGTGAGAGGGTCAATTAATAGGTTCAAGACAAGCGAC
TACGTCAAAGAAGCCAAGCAGCTGCTGAAAGTGCAGAAGGCTTACCACCAGCTGGATCAGAGCTTCATCG
ATACTTATATCGACCTGCTGGAGACTCGGAGAACCTACTATGAGGGACCAGGAGAAGGGAGCCCCTTCGG
ATGGAAAGACATCAAGGAATGGTACGAGATGCTGATGGGACATTGCACCTATTTTCCAGAAGAGCTGAGA
AGCGTCAAGTATGCTTATAACGCAGATCTGTACAACGCCCTGAATGACCTGAACAACCTGGTCATCACCA
GGGATGAAAACGAGAAACTGGAATACTAT
