>Addgene plasmid #78601 | pZac2.1 SV40-CMV-SaCas9-3xNLS | addgene partial sequence | sequence record 150687 | BGH-rev 5'-TAGAAGGCACAGTCGAGG-3'
AGCGTAATCTGGAACATCGTATGGGTAGGATCCGACTTTTCTTTTTTTCTTGGGATCTACCTTTCTCTTC
TTTTTTGGATCAACCTTCCTCTTCTTCTTGGGGTCGCCCTTTTTGATAATCTGAGGGTGCTTTTTGCTCT
TCACCTCATACAGGTTTCCCAGAATGTCGGTTGAGTACTTTTTGATACTCTGAGTCTTAGAGGCAATTGT
TTTGATAATTCGAGGGGGGCGCTTATCATTCATGTTTTCCAGATACTCTCGGTAAGTGATGTCAATCATA
TTCACTTCAATGCGGTTCAGCAGATCATTGTTCACCCCGATGACCCTATACAGTTCGCCATTGATCTTAA
TCAGGTCGTTGTTGTAAAAGGAGGCGATGAACTCTGCCTGGTTGCTAATCTTTTTCAGCTTTTTAGCCTC
TTCGTAGCACTTGCTATTCACTTCATAGTAGTTCTCCTTTTTGATGACATCCAGATTCTTGACAGTCACA
AATTTATACACGCCGTTGTCCAGATAGACATCGAATCTGTATGGCTTCAGTGACAGCTTGACCACCTTGT
TGCGACTGTTAGGGTAATCGTCTGTGATGTCCAGATGGGCATTCAGCTTGTTCCCATAGTACTTGATCTT
CTTGATCACGGGGCCATTATCCTTTTTGCTATACTTGGTCAGGTAGTTCCCAGTCTCTTCATAGTACTTA
TACAGTGGGTTCTTCTCGTCGCCGTACTGCTCCATAATCAGCTTCAGTTTCTGATATGTCTGAGGATCAT
GGTGGTACATCAGCAGCTTCTCGGGACTTTTGTTGATCAGCTTTTTCAGCTTGTCATTATCTTTGTCGTA
CAGTCCGTTCAGATTGTTCACAATCAGGG
