[The description below was written by a language model from this plasmid's Addgene catalogue record.]
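Description:
pZac2.1 SV40-CMV-SaCas9-3xNLS is an AAV transfer plasmid built on the pZac2.1 backbone and catalogued as a mammalian expression, AAV and CRISPR vector, with a total size of about 7.5 kb. It is propagated in bacteria under ampicillin selection. The record gives the copy number as unknown and lists a recombination-deficient growth strain, which is common for plasmids carrying repeat structures such as AAV inverted terminal repeats. No feature table accompanies the entry, so the ITRs, polyadenylation signal and bacterial origin are not individually documented here.

The payload is a synthetic cassette of roughly 4.4 kb, inserted between XbaI and NotI sites that both remain intact. It encodes Staphylococcus aureus Cas9 (SaCas9), and this portion was derived from a previously made SaCas9 plasmid. The record lists SV40 and CMV promoter elements as driving expression, but it does not explain how the two are arranged or whether the SV40 component acts as an enhancer or as a separate promoter. As the name indicates, the nuclease carries three nuclear localization signals to direct it to the nucleus, and it has a C-terminal HA epitope tag for detection with antibodies. SaCas9 is smaller than the commonly used Streptococcus pyogenes enzyme, which allows it to fit with its regulatory elements within the limited packaging capacity of AAV.

No guide RNA cassette is mentioned, so the guide would presumably be supplied from a separate construct. The stated purpose is simply an AAV vector containing SaCas9, and the associated publication concerns in vivo gene editing in dystrophic mouse muscle and muscle stem cells.
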