Addgene plasmid #78601: pZac2.1 SV40-CMV-SaCas9-3xNLS
Purpose: AAV vector containing SaCas9
Depositing lab: Amy Wagers. Depositing organization: Harvard University. Publication: In vivo gene editing in dystrophic mouse muscle and muscle stem cells. Tabebordbar M, Zhu K, Cheng JK, Chew WL, Widrick JJ, Yan WX, Maesner C, Wu EY, Xiao R, Ran FA, Cong L, Zhang F, Vandenberghe LH, Church GM, Wagers AJ. Science. 2016 Jan 22;351(6271):407-11. doi: 10.1126/science.aad5177. Epub 2015 Dec 31. PubMed 26721686.
Backbone
  Vector backbone: pZac2.1
  Total vector size (bp): 7549
  Vector type: Mammalian Expression, AAV, CRISPR
Growth in bacteria
  Bacterial resistance: Ampicillin, 100 μg/mL
  Growth temperature: 30°C
  Growth strain: NEB Stable
  Copy number: Unknown
Gene/Insert
  Gene/Insert name: SV40-CMV-SaCas9-3xNLS
  Species: Synthetic
  Insert size (bp): 4391
  Promoter: SV40, CMV promoters
  Tag / fusion protein: HA tag (C terminal on insert)
  Cloning method: Restriction Enzyme; 5′ cloning site XbaI (not destroyed); 3′ cloning site NotI (not destroyed)
  Sequencing primers: 5′ GGAATGTGTGTCAGTTAGGGTG; 3′ GCGGCCGCTCCCCAGCATG
Resource information
  A portion of this plasmid was derived from a plasmid made by: SaCas9 from Feng Zhang at Broad Institute.
Terms and licenses: Academic/Nonprofit Terms; Industry Terms: Not Available to Industry
How to cite: pZac2.1 SV40-CMV-SaCas9-3xNLS was a gift from Amy Wagers (Addgene plasmid # 78601 ; http://n2t.net/addgene:78601 ; RRID:Addgene_78601)
